Addgene plasmid #214650: pGL4_EGR1p-BC1486-luc2
Purpose: barcoded assay, MAPK sensor
Depositing lab: Michael Wehr. Depositing organization: Systasy Bioscience GmbH. Publication: Protocol for identifying properties of ERBB receptor antagonists using the barcoded ERBBprofiler assay. Popovic L, Rossner MJ, Wehr MC. STAR Protoc. 2024 Apr 16;5(2):102987. doi: 10.1016/j.xpro.2024.102987. PubMed 38635397.
Backbone
  Vector backbone: pGL4
  Vector type: Mammalian Expression, Luciferase
Growth in bacteria
  Bacterial resistance: Ampicillin, 100 μg/mL
  Growth temperature: 37°C
  Growth strain: DH5alpha
  Copy number: High Copy
Gene/Insert
  Gene/Insert name: EGR1 promoter with barcode 1486
  Species: Synthetic
  Cloning method: Gateway Cloning
Terms and licenses: Academic/Nonprofit Terms; Industry Terms: Not Available to Industry
How to cite: pGL4_EGR1p-BC1486-luc2 was a gift from Michael Wehr (Addgene plasmid # 214650 ; http://n2t.net/addgene:214650 ; RRID:Addgene_214650)
