[The description below was written by a language model from this plasmid's Addgene catalogue record and pLannotate feature annotations shown in this document.]
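Description:
pGL4_EGR1p-BC1486-luc2 is a 7.4 kb mammalian luciferase reporter plasmid on the pGL4 backbone, designed as a barcoded sensor of MAPK pathway activity. It is propagated in E. coli from a high-copy ColE1/pUC-type origin under ampicillin selection (AmpR). It also carries an SV40 enhancer/early promoter driving a hygromycin phosphotransferase gene with a synthetic poly(A) signal, which would permit selection in mammalian cells. Upstream of the reporter region lie a synthetic poly(A) signal and an RNA polymerase II transcriptional pause site, standard pGL4 elements that limit read-through transcription from the backbone into the reporter.

The payload was assembled by Gateway cloning, and the attB1, attB4, attB3 and attB2 sites in the feature table indicate a multi-fragment assembly. The catalogue lists the insert as a synthetic EGR1 promoter with barcode 1486. The promoter itself is not annotated, but the roughly 950 bp unannotated stretch between attB4 and attB3 is its likely position. The short segment between attB3 and attB2, flanked by T3 and T7 promoter sequences, plausibly holds the barcode, with the phage promoter sequences possibly serving as common flanking priming sites. The record does not confirm either placement. A short moxGFP-like fragment sits between attB1 and attB4; its role is not stated. Downstream is firefly luc2 fused to the hCL1 and hPEST degradation sequences, followed by an SV40 poly(A) signal. These degrons destabilise the luciferase so the signal tracks changes in promoter activity more closely.

Because EGR1 is an immediate-early gene induced by MAPK signalling, pathway activation should drive transcription of both the barcode and the luciferase. The associated publication uses such barcoded reporters in a multiplexed assay profiling ERBB receptor antagonists.
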