Features (pLannotate 1.2.2; 21 found; start..end, strand, type, name):
     47..71      +  protein_bind   attB1: mutant version of attB; recombination site for the Gateway® BP reaction BP Clonase™
     72..290     +  CDS            moxGFP (fragment): moxGFP is a basic (constitutively fluorescent) green fluorescent protein published in 2015, derived from Aequorea victoria. It is reported to be a rapidly-maturing monomer.
    272..292     -  protein_bind   attB4: mutant version of attB; core recombination site for the Gateway® BP reaction BP Clonase™
   1249..1269    +  protein_bind   attB3: mutant version of attB; core recombination site for the Gateway® BP reaction BP Clonase™
   1296..1314    +  promoter       T3 promoter: promoter for bacteriophage T3 RNA polymerase
   1378..1396    -  promoter       T7 promoter: promoter for bacteriophage T7 RNA polymerase
   1423..1443    -  protein_bind   attB2: mutant version of attB; core recombination site for the Gateway® BP reaction BP Clonase™
   1508..3160    +  CDS            luciferase: firefly luciferase synthetic luc2 version of the luciferase gene
   3164..3211    +  CDS            hCL1: non-ORF yeast peptide conferring ubiquitin-dependent degradation human codon-optimized
   3218..3334    +  CDS            hPEST: PEST degradation sequence from mouse ornithine decarboxylase human codon-optimized
   3383..3504    -  polyA_signal   SV40 poly(A) signal: SV40 polyadenylation signal
   3530..3661    -  CDS            LT_SV40 (fragment): Experimental evidence at protein level: Swiss-Prot protein existence level 1. Isoform 17kT antigen targets host RBL2 for degradation and promotes cell proliferation. Transactivates host cyclin A promoter through its J domain. From Simian virus 40 (SV40).
   3698..4055    +  promoter       SV40 promoter: SV40 enhancer and early promoter
   4086..5123    +  CDS            HygR: hygromycin B phosphotransferase confers resistance to hygromycin
   5147..5195    +  polyA_signal   poly(A) signal: synthetic polyadenylation signal
   5211..5342    +  CDS            TcR (fragment): tetracycline efflux protein; tet; confers resistance to tetracycline
   5522..6110    -  rep_origin     ori: high-copy-number ColE1/pMB1/pBR322/pUC origin of replication
   6310..7170    -  CDS            AmpR: β-lactamase confers resistance to ampicillin, carbenicillin, and related antibiotics
   7171..7212    -  promoter       AmpR promoter (fragment): bla
   7275..7323    +  polyA_signal   poly(A) signal: synthetic polyadenylation signal
   7337..7428    +  misc_feature   pause site: RNA polymerase II transcriptional pause signal from the human α2 globin gene
>Addgene plasmid #214650 | pGL4_EGR1p-BC1486-luc2 | addgene full sequence | sequence record 423231 | Addgene NGS Result
GGCCTAACTGGCCGGTACCTGAGCTCGCTAGCCTCGAGGATATCAAACAAGTTTGTACAAAAAAGCAGGC
TATGGTGAGCAAGGGCGAGGAGCTGTTCACCGGGGTGGTGCCCATCCTGGTCGAGCTGGACGGCGACGTA
AACGGCCACAAGTTCAGCGTGTCCGGCGAGGGCGAGGGCGATGCCACCTACGGCAAGCTGACCCTGAAGT
TCATCTGCACCACCGGCAAGCTGCCCGTGCCCTGGCCCACCCTCGTGACCACCCTGACCTACAACTTTTC
TATACAAAGTTGAGACACCGTGCCATAGATCGAGGCCCGGGGTCAAGGCCCCGCCTCTCCTGGGCGGCCC
CTGCCCAGGCGGGCCCAGCCGCTCCTCCCCCGCACTCCCGGTTCGCTCTCACGGTCCCTGAGGTGGGCGG
GCGGGCCCTGGATGACAGCGATAGAACCCCGGCCCGACTCGCCCTCGCCCCCGCTCTGGGTCTGGGCTTC
CCCAGCCTAGTTCACGCCTAGGAGCCGCCTGAGCAGCCGCGCGCCCAGCGCCACACGCCACGAGCCCTCC
CCGCCTGGGCGTCCCCGGATCCCGCGAGCGCTCGGGCTCCCGGCTTGGAACCAGGGAGGAGGGAGGGAGC
GAGGGAGCAACCAGCTGCGACCCGGAAATGCCATATAAGGAGCAGGAAGGATCCCCCGCCGGAACAACCC
TTATTTGGGCAGCACCTTATTTGGAGTGGCCCGATATGGCCCGGCCGCTTCCGGCTCTGGGAGGAGGGAA
GAAGGCGGAGGGAGGGGCAACGCGGGAACTCCGGAGCTGCGCGGGTCCCGGAGGCCCCGGCGGCGGCTAG
AGCTCTAGGCTTCCCCGAAGCCTGGGCGCCTGGGATGCGGGCGCGGGCGCGGGCCCTAGGGTGCAGGATG
GAGGTGCCGGGCGCTGTCGGATGGGGGGCTTCACGTCGCTCCGGGTCCTCCCGGCCGGTCCTGCCATATT
AGGGCTTCCTGCTTCCCATATATGGCCATGTACGTCACGACGGAGGCGGACCCGTGCCGTTCCAGACCCT
TCAAATAGAGGCGGATCCGGGGAGTCGCGAGAGATCCCAGCGCGCAGAACTTGGGGAGCCGCCGCCGCCA
TCCGCCGCCGCAGCCAGCTTCCGCCGCCGCAGGACCGGCCCCTGCCCCAGCCTCCGCAGCCGCGGCGCGT
CCACGCCCGCCCGCGCCCAGGGCGAGTCGGGGTCGCCGCCTGCACGCTTCTCAGTGTTCAACTTTGTATA
ATAAAGTTGAGCTAGTTGCTAAGTCTGCCGAGTAGAATTAACCCTCACTAAAGGGTAGGTGACACTATTC
TAATCACAAACTTTACATTCTGGCTCTACATTACTACATTACTATCACCTATAGTGAGTCGTATTAGTAG
ACGCGAGTCAATGCATGTACGACAGCTTTCTTGTACAAAGTGGTTCGATATCAAGATCTGGCCTCGGCGG
CCAAGCTTGGCAATCCGGTACTGTTGGTAAAGCCACCATGGAAGATGCCAAAAACATTAAGAAGGGCCCA
GCGCCATTCTACCCACTCGAAGACGGGACCGCCGGCGAGCAGCTGCACAAAGCCATGAAGCGCTACGCCC
TGGTGCCCGGCACCATCGCCTTTACCGACGCACATATCGAGGTGGACATTACCTACGCCGAGTACTTCGA
GATGAGCGTTCGGCTGGCAGAAGCTATGAAGCGCTATGGGCTGAATACAAACCATCGGATCGTGGTGTGC
AGCGAGAATAGCTTGCAGTTCTTCATGCCCGTGTTGGGTGCCCTGTTCATCGGTGTGGCTGTGGCCCCAG
CTAACGACATCTACAACGAGCGCGAGCTGCTGAACAGCATGGGCATCAGCCAGCCCACCGTCGTATTCGT
GAGCAAGAAAGGGCTGCAAAAGATCCTCAACGTGCAAAAGAAGCTACCGATCATACAAAAGATCATCATC
ATGGATAGCAAGACCGACTACCAGGGCTTCCAAAGCATGTACACCTTCGTGACTTCCCATTTGCCACCCG
GCTTCAACGAGTACGACTTCGTGCCCGAGAGCTTCGACCGGGACAAAACCATCGCCCTGATCATGAACAG
TAGTGGCAGTACCGGATTGCCCAAGGGCGTAGCCCTACCGCACCGCACCGCTTGTGTCCGATTCAGTCAT
GCCCGCGACCCCATCTTCGGCAACCAGATCATCCCCGACACCGCTATCCTCAGCGTGGTGCCATTTCACC
ACGGCTTCGGCATGTTCACCACGCTGGGCTACTTGATCTGCGGCTTTCGGGTCGTGCTCATGTACCGCTT
CGAGGAGGAGCTATTCTTGCGCAGCTTGCAAGACTATAAGATTCAATCTGCCCTGCTGGTGCCCACACTA
TTTAGCTTCTTCGCTAAGAGCACTCTCATCGACAAGTACGACCTAAGCAACTTGCACGAGATCGCCAGCG
GCGGGGCGCCGCTCAGCAAGGAGGTAGGTGAGGCCGTGGCCAAACGCTTCCACCTACCAGGCATCCGCCA
GGGCTACGGCCTGACAGAAACAACCAGCGCCATTCTGATCACCCCCGAAGGGGACGACAAGCCTGGCGCA
GTAGGCAAGGTGGTGCCCTTCTTCGAGGCTAAGGTGGTGGACTTGGACACCGGTAAGACACTGGGTGTGA
ACCAGCGCGGCGAGCTGTGCGTCCGTGGCCCCATGATCATGAGCGGCTACGTTAACAACCCCGAGGCTAC
AAACGCTCTCATCGACAAGGACGGCTGGCTGCACAGCGGCGACATCGCCTACTGGGACGAGGACGAGCAC
TTCTTCATCGTGGACCGGCTGAAGAGCCTGATCAAATACAAGGGCTACCAGGTAGCCCCAGCCGAACTGG
AGAGCATCCTGCTGCAACACCCCAACATCTTCGACGCCGGGGTCGCCGGCCTGCCCGACGACGATGCCGG
CGAGCTGCCCGCCGCAGTCGTCGTGCTGGAACACGGTAAAACCATGACCGAGAAGGAGATCGTGGACTAT
GTGGCCAGCCAGGTTACAACCGCCAAGAAGCTGCGCGGTGGTGTTGTGTTCGTGGACGAGGTGCCTAAAG
GACTGACCGGCAAGTTGGACGCCCGCAAGATCCGCGAGATTCTCATTAAGGCCAAGAAGGGCGGCAAGAT
CGCCGTGTAATCTGCTTGCAAGAACTGGTTCAGTAGCTTAAGCCACTTTGTGATCCACCTTAACAGCCAC
GGCTTCCCTCCCGAGGTGGAGGAGCAGGCCGCCGGCACCCTGCCCATGAGCTGCGCCCAGGAGAGCGGCA
TGGATAGACACCCTGCTGCTTGCGCCAGCGCCAGGATCAACGTCTAACTGCAGTCTAGAGTCGGGGCGGC
CGGCCGCTTCGAGCAGACATGATAAGATACATTGATGAGTTTGGACAAACCACAACTAGAATGCAGTGAA
AAAAATGCTTTATTTGTGAAATTTGTGATGCTATTGCTTTATTTGTAACCATTATAAGCTGCAATAAACA
AGTTAACAACAACAATTGCATTCATTTTATGTTTCAGGTTCAGGGGGAGGTGTGGGAGGTTTTTTAAAGC
AAGTAAAACCTCTACAAATGTGGTAAAATCGATAAGGATCCGTTTGCGTATTGGGCGCTCTTCCGCTGAT
CTGCGCAGCACCATGGCCTGAAATAACCTCTGAAAGAGGAACTTGGTTAGCTACCTTCTGAGGCGGAAAG
AACCAGCTGTGGAATGTGTGTCAGTTAGGGTGTGGAAAGTCCCCAGGCTCCCCAGCAGGCAGAAGTATGC
AAAGCATGCATCTCAATTAGTCAGCAACCAGGTGTGGAAAGTCCCCAGGCTCCCCAGCAGGCAGAAGTAT
GCAAAGCATGCATCTCAATTAGTCAGCAACCATAGTCCCGCCCCTAACTCCGCCCATCCCGCCCCTAACT
CCGCCCAGTTCCGCCCATTCTCCGCCCCATGGCTGACTAATTTTTTTTATTTATGCAGAGGCCGAGGCCG
CCTCTGCCTCTGAGCTATTCCAGAAGTAGTGAGGAGGCTTTTTTGGAGGCCTAGGCTTTTGCAAAAAGCT
CGATTCTTCTGACACTAGCGCCACCATGAAGAAGCCCGAACTCACCGCTACCAGCGTTGAAAAATTTCTC
ATCGAGAAGTTCGACAGTGTGAGCGACCTGATGCAGTTGTCGGAGGGCGAAGAGAGCCGAGCCTTCAGCT
TCGATGTCGGCGGACGCGGCTATGTACTGCGGGTGAATAGCTGCGCTGATGGCTTCTACAAAGACCGCTA
CGTGTACCGCCACTTCGCCAGCGCTGCACTACCCATCCCCGAAGTGTTGGACATCGGCGAGTTCAGCGAG
AGCCTGACATACTGCATCAGTAGACGCGCCCAAGGCGTTACTCTCCAAGACCTCCCCGAAACAGAGCTGC
CTGCTGTGTTACAGCCTGTCGCCGAAGCTATGGATGCTATTGCCGCCGCCGACCTCAGTCAAACCAGCGG
CTTCGGCCCATTCGGGCCCCAAGGCATCGGCCAGTACACAACCTGGCGGGATTTCATTTGCGCCATTGCT
GATCCCCATGTCTACCACTGGCAGACCGTGATGGACGACACCGTGTCCGCCAGCGTAGCTCAAGCCCTGG
ACGAACTGATGCTGTGGGCCGAAGACTGTCCCGAGGTGCGCCACCTCGTCCATGCCGACTTCGGCAGCAA
CAACGTCCTGACCGACAACGGCCGCATCACCGCCGTAATCGACTGGTCCGAAGCTATGTTCGGGGACAGT
CAGTACGAGGTGGCCAACATCTTCTTCTGGCGGCCCTGGCTGGCTTGCATGGAGCAGCAGACTCGCTACT
TCGAGCGCCGGCATCCCGAGCTGGCCGGCAGCCCTCGTCTGCGAGCCTACATGCTGCGCATCGGCCTGGA
TCAGCTCTACCAGAGCCTCGTGGACGGCAACTTCGACGATGCTGCCTGGGCTCAAGGCCGCTGCGATGCC
ATCGTCCGCAGCGGGGCCGGCACCGTCGGTCGCACACAAATCGCTCGCCGGAGCGCAGCCGTATGGACCG
ACGGCTGCGTCGAGGTGCTGGCCGACAGCGGCAACCGCCGGCCCAGTACACGACCGCGCGCTAAGGAGGT
AGGTCGAGTTTAAACTCTAGAACCGGTCATGGCCGCAATAAAATATCTTTATTTTCATTACATCTGTGTG
TTGGTTTTTTGTGTGTTCGAACTAGATGCTGTCGACCGATGCCCTTGAGAGCCTTCAACCCAGTCAGCTC
CTTCCGGTGGGCGCGGGGCATGACTATCGTCGCCGCACTTATGACTGTCTTCTTTATCATGCAACTCGTA
GGACAGGTGCCGGCAGCGCTCTTCCGCTTCCTCGCTCACTGACTCGCTGCGCTCGGTCGTTCGGCTGCGG
CGAGCGGTATCAGCTCACTCAAAGGCGGTAATACGGTTATCCACAGAATCAGGGGATAACGCAGGAAAGA
ACATGTGAGCAAAAGGCCAGCAAAAGGCCAGGAACCGTAAAAAGGCCGCGTTGCTGGCGTTTTTCCATAG
GCTCCGCCCCCCTGACGAGCATCACAAAAATCGACGCTCAAGTCAGAGGTGGCGAAACCCGACAGGACTA
TAAAGATACCAGGCGTTTCCCCCTGGAAGCTCCCTCGTGCGCTCTCCTGTTCCGACCCTGCCGCTTACCG
GATACCTGTCCGCCTTTCTCCCTTCGGGAAGCGTGGCGCTTTCTCATAGCTCACGCTGTAGGTATCTCAG
TTCGGTGTAGGTCGTTCGCTCCAAGCTGGGCTGTGTGCACGAACCCCCCGTTCAGCCCGACCGCTGCGCC
TTATCCGGTAACTATCGTCTTGAGTCCAACCCGGTAAGACACGACTTATCGCCACTGGCAGCAGCCACTG
GTAACAGGATTAGCAGAGCGAGGTATGTAGGCGGTGCTACAGAGTTCTTGAAGTGGTGGCCTAACTACGG
CTACACTAGAAGAACAGTATTTGGTATCTGCGCTCTGCTGAAGCCAGTTACCTTCGGAAAAAGAGTTGGT
AGCTCTTGATCCGGCAAACAAACCACCGCTGGTAGCGGTGGTTTTTTTGTTTGCAAGCAGCAGATTACGC
GCAGAAAAAAAGGATCTCAAGAAGATCCTTTGATCTTTTCTACGGGGTCTGACGCTCAGTGGAACGAAAA
CTCACGTTAAGGGATTTTGGTCATGAGATTATCAAAAAGGATCTTCACCTAGATCCTTTTAAATTAAAAA
TGAAGTTTTAAATCAATCTAAAGTATATATGAGTAAACTTGGTCTGACAGCGGCCGCAAATGCTAAACCA
CTGCAGTGGTTACCAGTGCTTGATCAGTGAGGCACCGATCTCAGCGATCTGCCTATTTCGTTCGTCCATA
GTGGCCTGACTCCCCGTCGTGTAGATCACTACGATTCGTGAGGGCTTACCATCAGGCCCCAGCGCAGCAA
TGATGCCGCGAGAGCCGCGTTCACCGGCCCCCGATTTGTCAGCAATGAACCAGCCAGCAGGGAGGGCCGA
GCGAAGAAGTGGTCCTGCTACTTTGTCCGCCTCCATCCAGTCTATGAGCTGCTGTCGTGATGCTAGAGTA
AGAAGTTCGCCAGTGAGTAGTTTCCGAAGAGTTGTGGCCATTGCTACTGGCATCGTGGTATCACGCTCGT
CGTTCGGTATGGCTTCGTTCAACTCTGGTTCCCAGCGGTCAAGCCGGGTCACATGATCACCCATATTATG
AAGAAATGCAGTCAGCTCCTTAGGGCCTCCGATCGTTGTCAGAAGTAAGTTGGCCGCGGTGTTGTCGCTC
ATGGTAATGGCAGCACTACACAATTCTCTTACCGTCATGCCATCCGTAAGATGCTTTTCCGTGACCGGCG
AGTACTCAACCAAGTCGTTTTGTGAGTAGTGTATACGGCGACCAAGCTGCTCTTGCCCGGCGTCTATACG
GGACAACACCGCGCCACATAGCAGTACTTTGAAAGTGCTCATCATCGGGAATCGTTCTTCGGGGCGGAAA
GACTCAAGGATCTTGCCGCTATTGAGATCCAGTTCGATATAGCCCACTCTTGCACCCAGTTGATCTTCAG
CATCTTTTACTTTCACCAGCGTTTCGGGGTGTGCAAAAACAGGCAAGCAAAATGCCGCAAAGAAGGGAAT
GAGTGCGACACGAAAATGTTGGATGCTCATACTCGTCCTTTTTCAATATTATTGAAGCATTTATCAGGGT
TACTAGTACGTCTCTCAAGGATAAGTAAGTAATATTAAGGTACGGGAGGTATTGGACAGGCCGCAATAAA
ATATCTTTATTTTCATTACATCTGTGTGTTGGTTTTTTGTGTGAATCGATAGTACTAACATACGCTCTCC
ATCAAAACAAAACGAAACAAAACAAACTAGCAAAATAGGCTGTCCCCAGTGCAAGTGCAGGTGCCAGAAC
ATTTCTCT
